>Addgene plasmid #59388 | pFRT-TODestFLAGHA_RBPMS | depositor full sequence | sequence record 92334 | pFRT-TODestFLAGHA_RBPMS sequence 6012 bps
GGTAAGCCTATCCCTAACCCTCTCCTCGGTCTCGATTCTACGGACGGATCGGGAGATCTCCCGATCCCCT
ATGGTGCACTCTCAGTACAATCTGCTCTGATGCCGCATAGTTAAGCCAGTATCTGCTCCCTGCTTGTGTG
TTGGAGGTCGCTGAGTAGTGCGCGAGCAAAATTTAAGCTACAACAAGGCAAGGCTTGACCGACAATTGCA
TGAAGAATCTGCTTAGGGTTAGGCGTTTTGCGCTGCTTCGCGATGTACGGGCCAGATATACGCGTTGACA
TTGATTATTGACTAGTTATTAATAGTAATCAATTACGGGGTCATTAGTTCATAGCCCATATATGGAGTTC
CGCGTTACATAACTTACGGTAAATGGCCCGCCTGGCTGACCGCCCAACGACCCCCGCCCATTGACGTCAA
TAATGACGTATGTTCCCATAGTAACGCCAATAGGGACTTTCCATTGACGTCAATGGGTGGAGTATTTACG
GTAAACTGCCCACTTGGCAGTACATCAAGTGTATCATATGCCAAGTACGCCCCCTATTGACGTCAATGAC
GGTAAATGGCCCGCCTGGCATTATGCCCAGTACATGACCTTATGGGACTTTCCTACTTGGCAGTACATCT
ACGTATTAGTCATCGCTATTACCATGGTGATGCGGTTTTGGCAGTACATCAATGGGCGTGGATAGCGGTT
TGACTCACGGGGATTTCCAAGTCTCCACCCCATTGACGTCAATGGGAGTTTGTTTTGGAACCAAAATCAA
CGGGACTTTCCAAAATGTCGTAACAACTCCGCCCCATTGACGCAAATGGGCGGTAGGCGTGTACGGTGGG
AGGTCTATATAAGCAGAGCTCTCCCTATCAGTGATAGAGATCTCCCTATCAGTGATAGAGATCGTCGACG
AGCTCGTTTAGTGAACCGTCAGATCGCCTGGAGACGCCATCCACGCTGTTTTGACCTCCATAGAAGACAC
CGGGACCGATCCAGCCTCCGGACTCTAGCGTTTAAACTTAAGCTTGGTACCATGGACTACAAGGACGACG
ATGACAAGTACCCTTATGACGTGCCCGATTACGCTTTGAACCAGATATCAACAAGTTTGTACAAAAAAGC
AGGCTCCACCATGGGAACCAATTCAGTCGACATGAACAACGGCGGCAAAGCCGAGAAGGAGAACACCCCG
AGCGAGGCCAACCTTCAGGAGGAGGAGGTCCGGACCCTATTTGTCAGTGGCCTTCCTCTGGATATCAAAC
CTCGGGAGCTCTATCTGCTTTTCAGACCATTTAAGGGCTATGAGGGTTCTCTTATAAAGCTCACATCTAA
ACAGCCTGTAGGTTTTGTCAGTTTTGACAGTCGCTCAGAAGCAGAGGCTGCAAAGAATGCTTTGAATGGC
ATCCGCTTCGATCCTGAAATTCCGCAAACACTACGACTAGAGTTTGCTAAGGCAAACACGAAGATGGCCA
AGAACAAACTCGTAGGGACTCCAAACCCCAGTACTCCTCTGCCCAACACTGTACCTCAGTTCATTGCCAG
AGAGCCATATGAGCTCACAGTGCCTGCACTTTACCCCAGTAGCCCTGAAGTGTGGGCCCCGTACCCTCTG
TACCCAGCGGAGTTAGCGCCTGCTCTACCTCCTCCTGCTTTCACCTATCCCGCTTCACTGCATGCCCAGA
TGCGCTGGCTCCCTCCCTCCGAGGCTACTTCTCAGGGCTGGAAGTCCCGTCAGTTCTGCTGAGCGGCCGC
ACTCGAGATATCTAGACCCAGCTTTCTTGTACAAAGTGGTTGATATCCAGCACAGTGGCGGCCGCTCAAG
TCTAGAGGGCCCGCGGTTCGAAGGTAAGCCTATCCCTAACCCTCTCCTCGGTCTCGATTCTACGCGTACC
TGATCCGCGGCCGCATAGATAACTGATCCAGTGTGCCTCGAGTCTAGAGGGCCCGTTTAAACCCGCTGAT
CAGCCTCGACTGTGCCTTCTAGTTGCCAGCCATCTGTTGTTTGCCCCTCCCCCGTGCCTTCCTTGACCCT
GGAAGGTGCCACTCCCACTGTCCTTTCCTAATAAAATGAGGAAATTGCATCGCATTGTCTGAGTAGGTGT
CATTCTATTCTGGGGGGTGGGGTGGGGCAGGACAGCAAGGGGGAGGATTGGGAAGACAATAGCAGGCATG
CTGGGGATGCGGTGGGCTCTATGGCTTCTGAGGCGGAAAGAACCAGCTGGGGCTCTAGGGGGTATCCCC
[124 nt withheld, positions 2240-2363]
C
[91 nt withheld, positions 2365-2455]
AGGGTGATGGTTCACGTACCTAGAAGTTCCTATTCCGAAGTTCCTATTCTCTAGAAAGTATAGGAACTTC
CTTGGCCAAAAAGCCTGAACTCACCGCGACGTCTGTCGAGAAGTTTCTGATCGAAAAGTTCGACAGCGTC
TCCGACCTGATGCAGCTCTCGGAGGGCGAAGAATCTCGTGCTTTCAGCTTCGATGTAGGAGGGCGTGGAT
ATGTCCTGCGGGTAAATAGCTGCGCCGATGGTTTCTACAAAGATCGTTATGTTTATCGGCACTTTGCATC
GGCCGCGCTCCCGATTCCGGAAGTGCTTGACATTGGGGAATTCAGCGAGAGCCTGACCTATTGCATCTCC
CGCCGTGCACAGGGTGTCACGTTGCAAGACCTGCCTGAAACCGAACTGCCCGCTGTTCTGCAGCCGGTCG
CGGAGGCCATGGATGCGATCGCTGCGGCCGATCTTAGCCAGACGAGCGGGTTCGGCCCATTCGGACCGCA
AGGAATCGGTCAATACACTACATGGCGTGATTTCATATGCGCGATTGCTGATCCCCATGTGTATCACTGG
CAAACTGTGATGGACGACACCGTCAGTGCGTCCGTCGCGCAGGCTCTCGATGAGCTGATGCTTTGGGCCG
AGGACTGCCCCGAAGTCCGGCACCTCGTGCACGCGGATTTCGGCTCCAACAATGTCCTGACGGACAATGG
CCGCATAACAGCGGTCATTGACTGGAGCGAGGCGATGTTCGGGGATTCCCAATACGAGGTCGCCAACATC
TTCTTCTGGAGGCCGTGGTTGGCTTGTATGGAGCAGCAGACGCGCTACTTCGAGCGGAGGCATCCGGAGC
TTGCAGGATCGCCGCGGCTCCGGGCGTATATGCTCCGCATTGGTCTTGACCAACTCTATCAGAGCTTGGT
TGACGGCAATTTCGATGATGCAGCTTGGGCGCAGGGTCGATGCGACGCAATCGTCCGATCCGGAGCCGGG
ACTGTCGGGCGTACACAAATCGCCCGCAGAAGCGCGGCCGTCTGGACCGATGGCTGTGTAGAAGTACTCG
CCGATAGTGGAAACCGACGCCCCAGCACTCGTCCGAGGGCAAAGGAATAGCACGTACTACGAGATTTCGA
TTCCACCGCCGCCTTCTATGAAAGGTTGGGCTTCGGAATCGTTTTCCGGGACGCCGGCTGGATGATCCTC
CAGCGCGGGGATCTCATGCTGGAGTTCTTCGCCCACCCCAACTTGTTTATTGCAGCTTATAATGGTTACA
AATAAAGCAATAGCATCACAAATTTCACAAATAAAGCATTTTTTTCACTGCATTCTAGTTGTGGTTTGTC
CAAACTCATCAATGTATCTTATCATGTCTGTATACCGTCGACCTCTAGCTAGAGCTTGGCGTAATCATGG
TCATAGCTGTTTCCTGTGTGAAATTGTTATCCGCTCACAATTCCACACAACATACGAGCCGGAAGCATAA
AGTGTAAAGCCTGGGGTGCCTAATGAGTGAGCTAACTCACATTAATTGCGTTGCGCTCACTGCCCGCTTT
CCAGTCGGGAAACCTGTCGTGCCAGCTGCATTAATGAATCGGCCAACGCGCGGGGAGAGGCGGTTTGCGT
ATTGGGCGCTCTTCCGCTTCCTCGCTCACTGACTCGCTGCGCTCGGTCGTTCGGCTGCGGCGAGCGGTAT
CAGCTCACTCAAAGGCGGTAATACGGTTATCCACAGAATCAGGGGATAACGCAGGAAAGAACATGTGAGC
AAAAGGCCAGCAAAAGGCCAGGAACCGTAAAAAGGCCGCGTTGCTGGCGTTTTTCCATAGGCTCCGCCCC
CCTGACGAGCATCACAAAAATCGACGCTCAAGTCAGAGGTGGCGAAACCCGACAGGACTATAAAGATACC
AGGCGTTTCCCCCTGGAAGCTCCCTCGTGCGCTCTCCTGTTCCGACCCTGCCGCTTACCGGATACCTGTC
CGCCTTTCTCCCTTCGGGAAGCGTGGCGCTTTCTCATAGCTCACGCTGTAGGTATCTCAGTTCGGTGTAG
GTCGTTCGCTCCAAGCTGGGCTGTGTGCACGAACCCCCCGTTCAGCCCGACCGCTGCGCCTTATCCGGTA
ACTATCGTCTTGAGTCCAACCCGGTAAGACACGACTTATCGCCACTGGCAGCAGCCACTGGTAACAGGAT
TAGCAGAGCGAGGTATGTAGGCGGTGCTACAGAGTTCTTGAAGTGGTGGCCTAACTACGGCTACACTAGA
AGGACAGTATTTGGTATCTGCGCTCTGCTGAAGCCAGTTACCTTCGGAAAAAGAGTTGGTAGCTCTTGAT
CCGGCAAACAAACCACCGCTGGTAGCGGTGGTTTTTTTGTTTGCAAGCAGCAGATTACGCGCAGAAAAAA
AGGATCTCAAGAAGATCCTTTGATCTTTTCTACGGGGTCTGACGCTCAGTGGAACGAAAACTCACGTTAA
GGGATTTTGGTCATGAGATTATCAAAAAGGATCTTCACCTAGATCCTTTTAAATTAAAAATGAAGTTTTA
AATCAATCTAAAGTATATATGAGTAAACTTGGTCTGACAGTTACCAATGCTTAATCAGTGAGGCACCTAT
CTCAGCGATCTGTCTATTTCGTTCATCCATAGTTGCCTGACTCCCCGTCGTGTAGATAACTACGATACGG
GAGGGCTTACCATCTGGCCCCAGTGCTGCAATGATACCGCGAGACCCACGCTCACCGGCTCCAGATTTAT
CAGCAATAAACCAGCCAGCCGGAAGGGCCGAGCGCAGAAGTGGTCCTGCAACTTTATCCGCCTCCATCCA
GTCTATTAATTGTTGCCGGGAAGCTAGAGTAAGTAGTTCGCCAGTTAATAGTTTGCGCAACGTTGTTGCC
ATTGCTACAGGCATCGTGGTGTCACGCTCGTCGTTTGGTATGGCTTCATTCAGCTCCGGTTCCCAACGAT
CAAGGCGAGTTACATGATCCCCCATGTTGTGCAAAAAAGCGGTTAGCTCCTTCGGTCCTCCGATCGTTGT
CAGAAGTAAGTTGGCCGCAGTGTTATCACTCATGGTTATGGCAGCACTGCATAATTCTCTTACTGTCATG
CCATCCGTAAGATGCTTTTCTGTGACTGGTGAGTACTCAACCAAGTCATTCTGAGAATAGTGTATGCGGC
GACCGAGTTGCTCTTGCCCGGCGTCAATACGGGATAATACCGCGCCACATAGCAGAACTTTAAAAGTGCT
CATCATTGGAAAACGTTCTTCGGGGCGAAAACTCTCAAGGATCTTACCGCTGTTGAGATCCAGTTCGATG
TAACCCACTCGTGCACCCAACTGATCTTCAGCATCTTTTACTTTCACCAGCGTTTCTGGGTGAGCAAAAA
CAGGAAGGCAAAATGCCGCAAAAAAGGGAATAAGGGCGACACGGAAATGTTGAATACTCATACTCTTCCT
TTTTCAATATTATTGAAGCATTTATCAGGGTTATTGTCTCATGAGCGGATACATATTTGAATGTATTTAG
AAAAATAAACAAATAGGGGTTCCGCGCACATTTCCCCGAAAAGTGCCACCTGACGTC
Features (pLannotate 1.2.2; 27 found; start..end, strand, type, name):
      1..42      +  CDS            V5 tag: epitope tag from simian virus 5
     70..122     -  misc_feature   bom (fragment): basis of mobility region from pBR322
    277..656     +  enhancer       CMV enhancer: human cytomegalovirus immediate early enhancer
    729..746     -  promoter       CMV promoter (fragment): human cytomegalovirus (CMV) immediate early promoter
    809..860     +  promoter       CMVd2 promoter: truncated human cytomegalovirus (CMV) immediate early promoter that yields moderately reduced expression relative to the full-length promoter
    862..881     +  promoter       PLtetO-1 promoter (fragment): modified phage lambda PL promoter with tet operator sites (Lutz and Bujard, 1997)
    883..902     +  promoter       PLtetO-1 promoter (fragment): modified phage lambda PL promoter with tet operator sites (Lutz and Bujard, 1997)
    910..943     +  promoter       TRE3GV promoter (fragment): 3rd-generation Tet-responsive promoter that can be activated by binding of Tet-On® 3G, optimized for retroviral and lentiviral vectors
   1038..1058    +  CDS            FLAG (fragment): FLAG® epitope tag, followed by an enterokinase cleavage site
   1101..1125    +  protein_bind   attB1: mutant version of attB; recombination site for the Gateway® BP reaction BP Clonase™
   1152..1739    +  CDS            RBPMS: RBPMS_HUMAN - Also known as HERMES. Experimental evidence at protein level: Swiss-Prot protein existence level 1. Acts as a coactivator of transcriptional activity. Required to increase TGFB1/Smad-mediated transactivation. Acts through SMAD2, SMAD3 and SMAD4 to increase transcriptional activity. Increases phosphorylation of SMAD2 and SMAD3 on their C-terminal SSXS motif, possibly through recruitment of TGFBR1. Promotes the nuclear accumulation of SMAD2, SMAD3 and SMAD4 proteins (PubMed:26347403). Binds to poly(A) RNA (PubMed:17099224, PubMed:26347403). From Homo sapiens (Human).
   1766..1790    -  protein_bind   attB2: mutant version of attB; recombination site for the Gateway® BP reaction BP Clonase™
   1843..1884    +  CDS            V5 tag: epitope tag from simian virus 5
   1970..2194    +  polyA_signal   bGH poly(A) signal: bovine growth hormone polyadenylation signal
   2198..2219    +  promoter       SV40 promoter (fragment): SV40 enhancer and early promoter
   2240..2473    +  rep_origin     f1 ori (fragment) (sequence partly withheld): f1 bacteriophage origin of replication; arrow indicates direction of (+) strand synthesis
   2478..2525    +  protein_bind   FRT: FLP-mediated recombination occurs in the 8-bp core sequence TCTAGAAA (Turan and Bode, 2011). FLP recombinase from the Saccharomyces cerevisiae 2μ plasmid
   2533..3555    +  CDS            HygR: aminoglycoside phosphotransferase from E. coli; aph(4)-Ia; confers resistance to hygromycin
   3565..3690    +  CDS            ble (fragment): BLE_KLEPN - Experimental evidence at protein level: Swiss-Prot protein existence level 1. Binding protein with a strong affinity to the bleomycin family of antibiotics. Binds to CL990; an antimitotic-antibiotic compound. From Klebsiella pneumoniae.
   3685..3806    +  polyA_signal   SV40 poly(A) signal: SV40 polyadenylation signal
   3879..3895    -  protein_bind   lac operator: The lac repressor binds to the lac operator to inhibit transcription in E. coli. This inhibition can be relieved by adding lactose or isopropyl-β-D-thiogalactopyranoside (IPTG). lac repressor encoded by lacI
   3903..3933    -  promoter       lac promoter: promoter for the E. coli lac operon
   3948..3969    -  protein_bind   CAP binding site: CAP binding activates transcription in the presence of cAMP. E. coli catabolite activator protein
   3982..4074    -  CDS            lacI (fragment): lac repressor; lacI; The lac repressor binds to the lac operator to inhibit transcription in E. coli. This inhibition can be relieved by adding lactose or isopropyl-β-D-thiogalactopyranoside (IPTG).
   4257..4845    -  rep_origin     ori: high-copy-number ColE1/pMB1/pBR322/pUC origin of replication
   5016..5876    -  CDS            AmpR: β-lactamase; bla; confers resistance to ampicillin, carbenicillin, and related antibiotics
   5877..5981    -  promoter       AmpR promoter: bla
