[The description below was written by a language model from this plasmid's Addgene catalogue record and pLannotate feature annotations shown in this document.]
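Description:
pFRT-TODestFLAGHA_RBPMS is a mammalian expression plasmid built on a laboratory-modified version of pcDNA5/FRT/TO and intended for generating stable, inducible cell lines by FLP-mediated site-specific integration. It is about 6 kb and is propagated in E. coli through a high-copy ColE1/pUC-type origin with ampicillin selection from the β-lactamase gene. The feature table also picks up small remnants of an f1 origin, lac regulatory elements and other backbone fragments that appear to be vestigial.

The payload is the human RBPMS coding sequence (RNA binding protein with multiple splicing, also called HERMES). It was introduced by Gateway recombination and is therefore flanked by attB1 and attB2 sites. Transcription is driven by the CMV enhancer/promoter followed by two tet operator sites, which the annotation software labels as fragments of tet-responsive promoters. In cells that express the Tet repressor, expression is held off until tetracycline or doxycycline is added. The backbone supplies an N-terminal FLAG-HA tandem tag upstream of attB1, although only the FLAG portion is annotated, and a bGH polyadenylation signal terminates the transcript. V5 tag matches are also annotated, including one downstream of attB2, but the record does not indicate that V5 is part of the expressed protein.

Downstream lies an FRT site directly ahead of a hygromycin resistance gene with an SV40 poly(A) signal. In this design, FLP recombination into a genomic FRT locus in a suitable host line places the hygromycin gene under a resident promoter, so hygromycin selects for correct integrants. The listed blasticidin marker has no matching feature here and probably refers to selection of the Tet repressor in the host line. The tagged, inducible RBPMS suits immunopurification studies of its RNA recognition element and mRNA targets.
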