Addgene plasmid #59388: pFRT-TODestFLAGHA_RBPMS
Purpose: Destination vector with RBPMS for stable cell line generation
Depositing lab: Thomas Tuschl. Depositing organization: Rockefeller University. Publication: Identification of the RNA recognition element of the RBPMS family of RNA-binding proteins and their transcriptome-wide mRNA targets. Farazi TA, Leonhardt CS, Mukherjee N, Mihailovic A, Li S, Max KE, Meyer C, Yamaji M, Cekan P, Jacobs NC, Gerstberger S, Bognanni C, Larsson E, Ohler U, Tuschl T. RNA. 2014 Jul;20(7):1090-102. doi: 10.1261/rna.045005.114. Epub 2014 May 23. PubMed 24860013.
Backbone
  Vector backbone: pcDNA5/FRT/TO
  Backbone manufacturer: Life Technologies, Modified by Tuschl Lab
  Backbone size w/o insert (bp): 5372
  Total vector size (bp): 6005
  Vector type: Mammalian Expression
  Selectable markers: Hygromycin, Blasticidin
Growth in bacteria
  Bacterial resistance: Ampicillin, 100 μg/mL
  Growth temperature: 37°C
  Growth strain: Top10
  Copy number: Unknown
Gene/Insert
  Gene/Insert name: RBPMS (alt name: RNA binding protein with multiple splicing)
  Species: H. sapiens (human)
  Insert size (bp): 633
  GenBank ID: NM_001008710
  Entrez Gene: RBPMS (a.k.a. HERMES)
  Promoter: CMV, 2x Tet
  Tag / fusion protein: FLAG HA (N terminal on backbone)
  Cloning method: Gateway Cloning
  Sequencing primers: 5′ CMV Forward; 3′ BGH Reverse
Terms and licenses: Academic/Nonprofit Terms; Industry Terms: Not Available to Industry
How to cite: pFRT-TODestFLAGHA_RBPMS was a gift from Thomas Tuschl (Addgene plasmid # 59388 ; http://n2t.net/addgene:59388 ; RRID:Addgene_59388)
