>Addgene plasmid #59388 | pFRT-TODestFLAGHA_RBPMS | addgene partial sequence | sequence record 104150 | CMV-F 5'-CGCAAATGGGCGGTAGGCGTG-3'
TATCAGTGATAGAGATCTCCCTATCAGTGATAGAGATCGTCGACGAGCTCGTTTAGTGAACCGTCAGATC
GCCTGGAGACGCCATCCACGCTGTTTTGACCTCCATAGAAGACACCGGGACCGATCCAGCCTCCGGACTC
TAGCGTTTAAACTTAAGCTTGGTACCATGGACTACAAGGACGACGATGACAAGTACCCTTATGACGTGCC
CGATTACGCTTTGAACCAGATATCAACAAGTTTGTACAAAAAAGCAGGCTCCACCATGGGAACCAATTCA
GTCGACATGAACAACGGCGGCAAAGCCGAGAAGGAGAACACCCCGAGCGAGGCCAACCTTCAGGAGGAGG
AGGTCCGGACCCTATTTGTCAGTGGCCTTCCTCTGGATATCAAACCTCGGGAGCTCTATCTGCTTTTCAG
ACCATTTAAGGGCTATGAGGGTTCTCTTATAAAGCTCACATCTAAACAGCCTGTAGGTTTTGTCAGTTTT
GACAGTCGCTCAGAAGCAGAGGCTGCAAAGAATGCTTTGAATGGCATCCGCTTCGATCCTGAAATTCCGC
AAACACTACGACTAGAGTTTGCTAAGGCAAACACGAAGATGGCCAAGAACAAACTCGTAGGGACTCCAAA
CCCCAGTACTCCTCTGCCCAACACTGTACCTCAGTTCATTGCCAGAGAGCCATATGAGCTCACAGTGCCT
GCACTTTACCCCAGTAGCCCTGAAGTGTGGGCCCCGTACCCTCTGTACCCAGCGGAGTTAGCGCCTGCTC
TACCTCCTCCTGCTTTCACCTATCCCGCTTCACTGCATGCCCAGATGCGCTGGCTCCCTCCCTCCGAGGC
TACTTCTCA
