>Addgene plasmid #59388 | pFRT-TODestFLAGHA_RBPMS | addgene partial sequence | sequence record 104154 | F1ori-R 5'-AGGGAAGAAAGCGAAAGGAG-3'
GT
[61 nt withheld, positions 3-63]
GGGGATACCCCCTAGAGCCCCAGCTGGTTCTTTCCGCCTCAGAAGCCATAGAGCCCACCGCATCCCCAGC
ATGCCTGCTATTGTCTTCCCAATCCTCCCCCTTGCTGTCCTGCCCCACCCCACCCCCCAGAATAGAATGA
CACCTACTCAGACAATGCGATGCAATTTCCTCATTTTATTAGGAAAGGACAGTGGGAGTGGCACCTTCCA
GGGTCAAGGAAGGCACGGGGGAGGGGCAAACAACAGATGGCTGGCAACTAGAAGGCACAGTCGAGGCTGA
TCAGCGGGTTTAAACGGGCCCTCTAGACTCGAGGCACACTGGATCAGTTATCTATGCGGCCGCGGATCAG
GTACGCGTAGAATCGAGACCGAGGAGAGGGTTAGGGATAGGCTTACCTTCGAACCGCGGGCCCTCTAGAC
TTGAGCGGCCGCCACTGTGCTGGATATCAACCACTTTGTACAAGAAAGCTGGGTCTAGATATCTCGAGTG
CGGCCGCTCAGCAGAACTGACGGGACTTCCAGCCCTGAGAAGTAGCCTCGGAGGGAGGGAGCCAGCGCAT
CTGGGCATGCAGTGAAGCGGGATAGGTGAAAGCAGGAGGAGGTAGAGCAGGCGCTAACTCCGCTGGGTAC
AGAGGGTACGGGGCCCACACTTCAGGGCTACTGGGGTAAAGTGCAGGCACTGTGAGCTCATATGGCTCTC
TGGCAATGAACTGAGGTACAGTGTTGGGCAGAGGAGTACTGGGGTTTGGAGTCCCTACGAGTTTGTTCTT
GGCCATCTTCGTGT
